>Addgene plasmid #78056 | AURKC gRNA (BRDN0001148441) | addgene full sequence | sequence record 188908 | Addgene Assembled Sequence
CCCGGGTGCAAAGATGGATAAAGTTTTAAACAGAGAGGAATCTTTGCAGCTAATGGACCTTCTAGGTCTT
GAAAGGAGTGGGAATTGGCTCCGGTGCCCGTCAGTGGGCAGAGCGCACATCGCCCACAGTCCCCGAGAAG
TTGGGGGGAGGGGTCGGCAATTGATCCGGTGCCTAGAGAAGGTGGCGCGGGGTAAACTGGGAAAGTGATG
TCGTGTACTGGCTCCGCCTTTTTCCCGAGGGTGGGGGAGAACCGTATATAAGTGCAGTAGTCGCCGTGAA
CGTTCTTTTTCGCAACGGGTTTGCCGCCAGAACACAGGTAAGTGCCGTGTGTGGTTCCCGCGGGCCTGGC
CTCTTTACGGGTTATGGCCCTTGCGTGCCTTGAATTACTTCCACCTGGCTGCAGTACGTGATTCTTGATC
CCGAGCTTCGGGTTGGAAGTGGGTGGGAGAGTTCGAGGCCTTGCGCTTAAGGAGCCCCTTCGCCTCGTGC
TTGAGTTGAGGCCTGGCCTGGGCGCTGGGGCCGCCGCGTGCGAATCTGGTGGCACCTTCGCGCCTGTCTC
GCTGCTTTCGATAAGTCTCTAGCCATTTAAAATTTTTGATGACCTGCTGCGACGCTTTTTTTCTGGCAAG
ATAGTCTTGTAAATGCGGGCCAAGATCTGCACACTGGTATTTCGGTTTTTGGGGCCGCGGGCGGCGACGG
GGCCCGTGCGTCCCAGCGCACATGTTCGGCGAGGCGGGGCCTGCGAGCGCGGCCACCGAGAATCGGACGG
GGGTAGTCTCAAGCTGGCCGGCCTGCTCTGGTGCCTGGCCTCGCGCCGCCGTGTATCGCCCCGCCCTGGG
CGGCAAGGCTGGCCCGGTCGGCACCAGTTGCGTGAGCGGAAAGATGGCCGCTTCCCGGCCCTGCTGCAGG
GAGCTCAAAATGGAGGACGCGGCGCTCGGGAGAGCGGGCGGGTGAGTCACCCACACAAAGGAAAAGGGCC
TTTCCGTCCTCAGCCGTCGCTTCATGTGACTCCACGGAGTACCGGGCGCCGTCCAGGCACCTCGATTAGT
TCTCGAGCTTTTGGAGTACGTCGTCTTTAGGTTGGGGGGAGGGGTTTTATGCGATGGAGTTTCCCCACAC
TGAGTGGGTGGAGACTGAAGTTAGGCCAGCTTGGCACTTGATGTAATTCTCCTTGGAATTTGCCCTTTTT
GAGTTTGGATCTTGGTTCATTCTCAAGCCTCAGACAGTGGTTCAAAGTTTTTTTCTTCCATTTCAGGTGT
CGTGACGTACGGCCACCATGACCGAGTACAAGCCCACGGTGCGCCTCGCCACCCGCGACGACGTCCCCAG
GGCCGTACGCACCCTCGCCGCCGCGTTCGCCGACTACCCCGCCACGCGCCACACCGTCGATCCGGACCGC
CACATCGAGCGGGTCACCGAGCTGCAAGAACTCTTCCTCACGCGCGTCGGGCTCGACATCGGCAAGGTGT
GGGTCGCGGACGACGGCGCCGCCGTGGCGGTCTGGACCACGCCGGAGAGCGTCGAAGCGGGGGCGGTGTT
CGCCGAGATCGGCCCGCGCATGGCCGAGTTGAGCGGTTCCCGGCTGGCCGCGCAGCAACAGATGGAAGGC
CTCCTGGCGCCGCACCGGCCCAAGGAGCCCGCGTGGTTCCTGGCCACCGTCGGAGTCTCGCCCGACCACC
AGGGCAAGGGTCTGGGCAGCGCCGTCGTGCTCCCCGGAGTGGAGGCGGCCGAGCGCGCCGGGGTGCCCGC
CTTCCTGGAGACCTCCGCGCCCCGCAACCTCCCCTTCTACGAGCGGCTCGGCTTCACCGTCACCGCCGAC
GTCGAGGTGCCCGAAGGACCGCGCACCTGGTGCATGACCCGCAAGCCCGGTGCCTGAACGCGTTAAGTCG
ACAATCAACCTCTGGATTACAAAATTTGTGAAAGATTGACTGGTATTCTTAACTATGTTGCTCCTTTTAC
GCTATGTGGATACGCTGCTTTAATGCCTTTGTATCATGCTATTGCTTCCCGTATGGCTTTCATTTTCTCC
TCCTTGTATAAATCCTGGTTGCTGTCTCTTTATGAGGAGTTGTGGCCCGTTGTCAGGCAACGTGGCGTGG
TGTGCACTGTGTTTGCTGACGCAACCCCCACTGGTTGGGGCATTGCCACCACCTGTCAGCTCCTTTCCGG
GACTTTCGCTTTCCCCCTCCCTATTGCCACGGCGGAACTCATCGCCGCCTGCCTTGCCCGCTGCTGGACA
GGGGCTCGGCTGTTGGGCACTGACAATTCCGTGGTGTTGTCGGGGAAATCATCGTCCTTTCCTTGGCTGC
TCGCCTGTGTTGCCACCTGGATTCTGCGCGGGACGTCCTTCTGCTACGTCCCTTCGGCCCTCAATCCAGC
GGACCTTCCTTCCCGCGGCCTGCTGCCGGCTCTGCGGCCTCTTCCGCGTCTTCGCCTTCGCCCTCAGACG
AGTCGGATCTCCCTTTGGGCCGCCTCCCCGCGTCGACTTTAAGACCAATGACTTACAAGGCAGCTGTAGA
TCTTAGCCACTTTTTAAAAGAAAAGGGGGGACTGGAAGGGCTAATTCACTCCCAACGAAGACAAGATCTG
CTTTTTGCTTGTACTGGGTCTCTCTGGTTAGACCAGATCTGAGCCTGGGAGCTCTCTGGCTAACTAGGGA
ACCCACTGCTTAAGCCTCAATAAAGCTTGCCTTGAGTGCTTCAAGTAGTGTGTGCCCGTCTGTTGTGTGA
CTCTGGTAACTAGAGATCCCTCAGACCCTTTTAGTCAGTGTGGAAAATCTCTAGCAGTACGTATAGTAGT
TCATGTCATCTTATTATTCAGTATTTATAACTTGCAAAGAAATGAATATCAGAGAGTGAGAGGAACTTGT
TTATTGCAGCTTATAATGGTTACAAATAAAGCAATAGCATCACAAATTTCACAAATAAAGCATTTTTTTC
ACTGCATTCTAGTTGTGGTTTGTCCAAACTCATCAATGTATCTTATCATGTCTGGCTCTAGCTATCCCGC
CCCTAACTCCGCCCATCCCGCCCCTAACTCCGCCCAGTTCCGCCCATTCTCCGCCCCATGGCTGACTAAT
TTTTTTTATTTATGCAGAGGCCGAGGCCGCCTCGGCCTCTGAGCTATTCCAGAAGTAGTGAGGAGGCTTT
TTTGGAGGCCTAGGGACGTACCCAATTCGCCCTATAGTGAGTCGTATTACGCGCGCTCACTGGCCGTCGT
TTTACAACGTCGTGACTGGGAAAACCCTGGCGTTACCCAACTTAATCGCCTTGCAGCACATCCCCCTTTC
GCCAGCTGGCGTAATAGCGAAGAGGCCCGCACCGATCGCCCTTCCCAACAGTTGCGCAGCCTGAATGGCG
AATGGG
[124 nt withheld, positions 3367-3490]
C
[91 nt withheld, positions 3492-3582]
A
[49 nt withheld, positions 3584-3632]
CCTTTGACGTTGGAGTCCACGTTCTTT
[37 nt withheld, positions 3660-3696]
ACCCTATCTCGGTCTATTCTTTTGATTTATAAGGGATTTTGCCGATTTCGGCCTATTGGTTAAAAAATGA
GCTGATTTAACAAAAATTTAACGCGAATTTTAACAAAATATTAACGCTTACAATTTAGGTGGCACTTTTC
GGGGAAATGTGCGCGGAACCCCTATTTGTTTATTTTTCTAAATACATTCAAATATGTATCCGCTCATGAG
ACAATAACCCTGATAAATGCTTCAATAATATTGAAAAAGGAAGAGTATGAGTATTCAACATTTCCGTGTC
GCCCTTATTCCCTTTTTTGCGGCATTTTGCCTTCCTGTTTTTGCTCACCCAGAAACGCTGGTGAAAGTAA
AAGATGCTGAAGATCAGTTGGGTGCACGAGTGGGTTACATCGAACTGGATCTCAACAGCGGTAAGATCCT
TGAGAGTTTTCGCCCCGAAGAACGTTTTCCAATGATGAGCACTTTTAAAGTTCTGCTATGTGGCGCGGTA
TTATCCCGTATTGACGCCGGGCAAGAGCAACTCGGTCGCCGCATACACTATTCTCAGAATGACTTGGTTG
AGTACTCACCAGTCACAGAAAAGCATCTTACGGATGGCATGACAGTAAGAGAATTATGCAGTGCTGCCAT
AACCATGAGTGATAACACTGCGGCCAACTTACTTCTGACAACGATCGGAGGACCGAAGGAGCTAACCGCT
TTTTTGCACAACATGGGGGATCATGTAACTCGCCTTGATCGTTGGGAACCGGAGCTGAATGAAGCCATAC
CAAACGACGAGCGTGACACCACGATGCCTGTAGCAATGGCAACAACGTTGCGCAAACTATTAACTGGCGA
ACTACTTACTCTAGCTTCCCGGCAACAATTAATAGACTGGATGGAGGCGGATAAAGTTGCAGGACCACTT
CTGCGCTCGGCCCTTCCGGCTGGCTGGTTTATTGCTGATAAATCTGGAGCCGGTGAGCGTGGGTCTCGCG
GTATCATTGCAGCACTGGGGCCAGATGGTAAGCCCTCCCGTATCGTAGTTATCTACACGACGGGGAGTCA
GGCAACTATGGATGAACGAAATAGACAGATCGCTGAGATAGGTGCCTCACTGATTAAGCATTGGTAACTG
TCAGACCAAGTTTACTCATATATACTTTAGATTGATTTAAAACTTCATTTTTAATTTAAAAGGATCTAGG
TGAAGATCCTTTTTGATAATCTCATGACCAAAATCCCTTAACGTGAGTTTTCGTTCCACTGAGCGTCAGA
CCCCGTAGAAAAGATCAAAGGATCTTCTTGAGATCCTTTTTTTCTGCGCGTAATCTGCTGCTTGCAAACA
AAAAAACCACCGCTACCAGCGGTGGTTTGTTTGCCGGATCAAGAGCTACCAACTCTTTTTCCGAAGGTAA
CTGGCTTCAGCAGAGCGCAGATACCAAATACTGTTCTTCTAGTGTAGCCGTAGTTAGGCCACCACTTCAA
GAACTCTGTAGCACCGCCTACATACCTCGCTCTGCTAATCCTGTTACCAGTGGCTGCTGCCAGTGGCGAT
AAGTCGTGTCTTACCGGGTTGGACTCAAGACGATAGTTACCGGATAAGGCGCAGCGGTCGGGCTGAACGG
GGGGTTCGTGCACACAGCCCAGCTTGGAGCGAACGACCTACACCGAACTGAGATACCTACAGCGTGAGCT
ATGAGAAAGCGCCACGCTTCCCGAAGGGAGAAAGGCGGACAGGTATCCGGTAAGCGGCAGGGTCGGAACA
GGAGAGCGCACGAGGGAGCTTCCAGGGGGAAACGCCTGGTATCTTTATAGTCCTGTCGGGTTTCGCCACC
TCTGACTTGAGCGTCGATTTTTGTGATGCTCGTCAGGGGGGCGGAGCCTATGGAAAAACGCCAGCAACGC
GGCCTTTTTACGGTTCCTGGCCTTTTGCTGGCCTTTTGCTCACATGTTCTTTCCTGCGTTATCCCCTGAT
TCTGTGGATAACCGTATTACCGCCTTTGAGTGAGCTGATACCGCTCGCCGCAGCCGAACGACCGAGCGCA
GCGAGTCAGTGAGCGAGGAAGCGGAAGAGCGCCCAATACGCAAACCGCCTCTCCCCGCGCGTTGGCCGAT
TCATTAATGCAGCTGGCACGACAGGTTTCCCGACTGGAAAGCGGGCAGTGAGCGCAACGCAATTAATGTG
AGTTAGCTCACTCATTAGGCACCCCAGGCTTTACACTTTATGCTTCCGGCTCGTATGTTGTGTGGAATTG
TGAGCGGATAACAATTTCACACAGGAAACAGCTATGACCATGATTACGCCAAGCGCGCAATTAACCCTCA
CTAAAGGGAACAAAAGCTGGAGCTGCAAGCTTAATGTAGTCTTATGCAATACTCTTGTAGTCTTGCAACA
TGGTAACGATGAGTTAGCAACATGCCTTACAAGGAGAGAAAAAGCACCGTGCATGCCGATTGGTGGAAGT
AAGGTGGTACGATCGTGCCTTATTAGGAAGGCAACAGACGGGTCTGACATGGATTGGACGAACCACTGAA
TTGCCGCATTGCAGAGATATTGTATTTAAGTGCCTAGCTCGATACATAAACGGGTCTCTCTGGTTAGACC
AGATCTGAGCCTGGGAGCTCTCTGGCTAACTAGGGAACCCACTGCTTAAGCCTCAATAAAGCTTGCCTTG
AGTGCTTCAAGTAGTGTGTGCCCGTCTGTTGTGTGACTCTGGTAACTAGAGATCCCTCAGACCCTTTTAG
TCAGTGTGGAAAATCTCTAGCAGTGGCGCCCGAACAGGGACTTGAAAGCGAAAGGGAAACCAGAGGAGCT
CTCTCGACGCAGGACTCGGCTTGCTGAAGCGCGCACGGCAAGAGGCGAGGGGCGGCGACTGGTGAGTACG
CCAAAAATTTTGACTAGCGGAGGCTAGAAGGAGAGAGATGGGTGCGAGAGCGTCAGTATTAAGCGGGGGA
GAATTAGATCGCGATGGGAAAAAATTCGGTTAAGGCCAGGGGGAAAGAAAAAATATAAATTAAAACATAT
AGTATGGGCAAGCAGGGAGCTAGAACGATTCGCAGTTAATCCTGGCCTGTTAGAAACATCAGAAGGCTGT
AGACAAATACTGGGACAGCTACAACCATCCCTTCAGACAGGATCAGAAGAACTTAGATCATTATATAATA
CAGTAGCAACCCTCTATTGTGTGCATCAAAGGATAGAGATAAAAGACACCAAGGAAGCTTTAGACAAGAT
AGAGGAAGAGCAAAACAAAAGTAAGACCACCGCACAGCAAGCGGCCGCTGATCTTCAGACCTGGAGGAGG
AGATATGAGGGACAATTGGAGAAGTGAATTATATAAATATAAAGTAGTAAAAATTGAACCATTAGGAGTA
GCACCCACCAAGGCAAAGAGAAGAGTGGTGCAGAGAGAAAAAAGAGCAGTGGGAATAGGAGCTTTGTTCC
TTGGGTTCTTGGGAGCAGCAGGAAGCACTATGGGCGCAGCGTCAATGACGCTGACGGTACAGGCCAGACA
ATTATTGTCTGGTATAGTGCAGCAGCAGAACAATTTGCTGAGGGCTATTGAGGCGCAACAGCATCTGTTG
CAACTCACAGTCTGGGGCATCAAGCAGCTCCAGGCAAGAATCCTGGCTGTGGAAAGATACCTAAAGGATC
AACAGCTCCTGGGGATTTGGGGTTGCTCTGGAAAACTCATTTGCACCACTGCTGTGCCTTGGAATGCTAG
TTGGAGTAATAAATCTCTGGAACAGATTTGGAATCACACGACCTGGATGGAGTGGGACAGAGAAATTAAC
AATTACACAAGCTTAATACACTCCTTAATTGAAGAATCGCAAAACCAGCAAGAAAAGAATGAACAAGAAT
TATTGGAATTAGATAAATGGGCAAGTTTGTGGAATTGGTTTAACATAACAAATTGGCTGTGGTATATAAA
ATTATTCATAATGATAGTAGGAGGCTTGGTAGGTTTAAGAATAGTTTTTGCTGTACTTTCTATAGTGAAT
AGAGTTAGGCAGGGATATTCACCATTATCGTTTCAGACCCACCTCCCAACCCCGAGGGGACCCAGAGAGG
GCCTATTTCCCATGATTCCTTCATATTTGCATATACGATACAAGGCTGTTAGAGAGATAATTAGAATTAA
TTTGACTGTAAACACAAAGATATTAGTACAAAATACGTGACGTAGAAAGTAATAATTTCTTGGGTAGTTT
GCAGTTTTAAAATTATGTTTTAAAATGGACTATCATATGCTTACCGTAACTTGAAAGTATTTCGATTTCT
TGGCTTTATATATCTTGTGGAAAGGACGAAACACCGATTCTGGAATATGCTCCAAGGTTTTAGAGCTAGA
AATAGCAAGTTAAAATAAGGCTAGTCCGTTATCAACTTGAAAAAGTGGCACCGAGTCGGTGCTTTTTTAA
GCTTGGCGTAACTAGATCTTGAGACAAATGGCAGTATTCATCCACAATTTTAAAAGAAAAGGGGGGATTG
GGGGGTACAGTGCAGGGGAAAGAATAGTAGACATAATAGCAACAGACATACAAACTAAAGAATTACAAAA
ACAAATTACAAAAATTCAAAATTTTCGGGTTTATTACAGGGACAGCAGAGATCCACTTTGGCGCCGGCTC
GAGGGGG
Features (pLannotate 1.2.2; 29 found; start..end, strand, type, name):
     14..80      +  CDS            small t antigen (fragment): SV40 (simian virus 40) small t antigen
    106..317     +  promoter       EF-1α core promoter: core promoter for human elongation factor EF-1α
    318..1256    +  intron         EF-1α intron A: intron upstream of the start codon of human EF-1α
   1278..1877    +  CDS            PuroR (fragment): puromycin N-acetyltransferase; pac from Streptomyces; confers resistance to puromycin
   1893..2481    +  misc_feature   WPRE: woodchuck hepatitis virus posttranscriptional regulatory element
   2532..2551    +  misc_feature   cPPT/CTS (fragment): central polypurine tract and central termination sequence of HIV-1
   2553..2786    +  LTR            3' LTR (ΔU3): self-inactivating 3' long terminal repeat (LTR) from HIV-1
   2864..2985    +  polyA_signal   SV40 poly(A) signal: SV40 polyadenylation signal
   3025..3160    +  rep_origin     SV40 ori: SV40 origin of replication
   3181..3199    -  promoter       T7 promoter: promoter for bacteriophage T7 RNA polymerase
   3207..3362    +  CDS            lacZα (fragment): LacZα fragment of β-galactosidase; lacZ fragment
   3367..3795    +  rep_origin     f1 ori (sequence partly withheld): f1 bacteriophage origin of replication; arrow indicates direction of (+) strand synthesis
   3848..3952    +  promoter       AmpR promoter: bla
   3953..4813    +  CDS            AmpR: β-lactamase; bla; confers resistance to ampicillin, carbenicillin, and related antibiotics
   4984..5572    +  rep_origin     ori: high-copy-number ColE1/pMB1/pBR322/pUC origin of replication
   5755..5847    +  CDS            lacI (fragment): lac repressor; lacI; The lac repressor binds to the lac operator to inhibit transcription in E. coli. This inhibition can be relieved by adding lactose or isopropyl-β-D-thiogalactopyranoside (IPTG).
   5860..5881    +  protein_bind   CAP binding site: CAP binding activates transcription in the presence of cAMP. E. coli catabolite activator protein
   5896..5926    +  promoter       lac promoter: promoter for the E. coli lac operon
   5934..5950    +  protein_bind   lac operator: The lac repressor binds to the lac operator to inhibit transcription in E. coli. This inhibition can be relieved by adding lactose or isopropyl-β-D-thiogalactopyranoside (IPTG). lac repressor encoded by lacI
   5995..6013    +  promoter       T3 promoter: promoter for bacteriophage T3 RNA polymerase
   6041..6267    +  promoter       RSV promoter: Rous sarcoma virus enhancer/promoter
   6268..6448    +  LTR            5' LTR (truncated): truncated 5' long terminal repeat (LTR) from HIV-1
   6495..6620    +  misc_feature   HIV-1 Ψ: packaging signal of human immunodeficiency virus type 1
   6604..6967    +  CDS            HIV-1 gag (fragment): gag protein from human immunodeficiency virus 1; gag
   7113..7346    +  misc_feature   RRE: The Rev response element (RRE) of HIV-1 allows for Rev-dependent mRNA export from the nucleus to the cytoplasm.
   7723..7749    +  CDS            Rev (fragment): human immunodeficiency virus 1 (HIV-1) Rev protein; rev; enhances nuclear export of unspliced and incompletely spliced viral mRNAs
   7753..7993    +  promoter       U6 promoter: RNA polymerase III promoter for human U6 snRNA
   8023..8098    +  misc_RNA       gRNA scaffold: guide RNA scaffold for the Streptococcus pyogenes CRISPR/Cas9 system
   8154..8271    +  misc_feature   cPPT/CTS: central polypurine tract and central termination sequence of HIV-1
