[The description below was written by a language model from this plasmid's Addgene catalogue record and pLannotate feature annotations shown in this document.]
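Description:
AURKC gRNA (BRDN0001148441) is a third-generation lentiviral guide RNA plasmid built on the lentiGuide-Puro backbone. It delivers a single CRISPR guide against human AURKC, which encodes the aurora kinase C serine/threonine kinase. In bacteria it is maintained as a high-copy plasmid through a ColE1/pUC-type origin and selected with ampicillin via the β-lactamase gene. An f1 origin, an SV40 origin and remnants of lac and T7/T3 cloning-vector sequences are also annotated in the backbone.

The lentiviral transfer cassette begins with an RSV promoter fused to a truncated HIV-1 5' LTR, which makes genomic RNA production Tat-independent. This is followed by the Ψ packaging signal with a partial gag region, and by the Rev response element for nuclear export of the unspliced genome. Downstream, a human U6 RNA polymerase III promoter drives the AURKC-specific 20-nt spacer joined to the Streptococcus pyogenes Cas9 guide scaffold. A cPPT/CTS element that aids nuclear import of the provirus sits between this unit and the selection cassette. The EF-1α core promoter with its first intron then expresses puromycin N-acetyltransferase for selecting transduced mammalian cells, with a WPRE to boost transcript levels. The cassette ends in a self-inactivating ΔU3 3' LTR.

The plasmid does not encode Cas9, so it must be used with a separate Cas9 vector or in cells that already express the nuclease. The guide was designed against several AURKC transcript variants and belongs to a human kinome gRNA collection, which fits its use in gene knockout and loss-of-function studies.
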