Addgene plasmid #78056: AURKC gRNA (BRDN0001148441)
Purpose: 3rd generation lentiviral gRNA plasmid targeting human AURKC
Depositing lab: John Doench & David Root. Depositing organization: Broad Institute. Publication: Optimized sgRNA design to maximize activity and minimize off-target effects of CRISPR-Cas9. Doench JG, Fusi N, Sullender M, Hegde M, Vaimberg EW, Donovan KF, Smith I, Tothova Z, Wilen C, Orchard R, Virgin HW, Listgarten J, Root DE. Nat Biotechnol. 2016 Jan 18. doi: 10.1038/nbt.3437. PubMed 26780180.
Backbone
  Vector backbone: lentiGuide-Puro
  Backbone manufacturer: Zhang Lab (Addgene plasmid # 52963)
  Vector type: Mammalian Expression, Lentiviral, CRISPR
  Selectable markers: Puromycin
Growth in bacteria
  Bacterial resistance: Ampicillin, 100 μg/mL
  Growth temperature: 37°C
  Growth strain: DH5alpha
  Copy number: High Copy
Gene/Insert
  Gene/Insert name: AURKC (alt names: AURKC; NM_001015878.1)
  gRNA/shRNA sequence: ATTCTGGAATATGCTCCAAG
  Species: H. sapiens (human)
  Entrez Gene: AURKC (a.k.a. AIE2, AIK3, ARK3, AurC, HEL-S-90, SPGF5, STK13, aurora-C)
  Promoter: hU6
  Cloning method: Unknown
  Sequencing primers: 5′ U6-F; 3′ pS2-R
Terms and licenses: Academic/Nonprofit Terms; Industry Terms: Not Available to Industry
Depositor comments: The gRNA was designed to target the following Genbank reference sequence(s): NM_001015878.1,NM_001015879.1,NM_003160.2. Note that this plasmid does NOT contain Cas9. It should be used in conjunction with lentiCas9-Blast (Addgene #52962) or otherwise with cell lines already expressing Cas9. Browse the full kinome gRNA library at http://www.addgene.org/pooled-library/broadgpp-human-kinome/ or visit http://www.broadinstitute.org/rnai/public/ for detailed protocols and information.
How to cite: AURKC gRNA (BRDN0001148441) was a gift from John Doench & David Root (Addgene plasmid # 78056 ; http://n2t.net/addgene:78056 ; RRID:Addgene_78056)
