>Addgene plasmid #78056 | AURKC gRNA (BRDN0001148441) | depositor partial sequence | sequence record 145515 | Target Sequence
ATTCTGGAATATGCTCCAAG
