>Addgene plasmid #78056 | AURKC gRNA (BRDN0001148441) | addgene partial sequence | sequence record 188907 | hU6-F
AGAAAGTAATAATTTCTTGGGTAGTTTGCAGTTTTAAAATTATGTTTTAAAATGGACTATCATATGCTTA
CCGTAACTTGAAAGTATTTCGATTTCTTGGCTTTATATATCTTGTGGAAAGGACGAAACACCGATTCTGG
AATATGCTCCAAGGTTTTAGAGCTAGAAATAGCAAGTTAAAATAAGGCTAGTCCGTTATCAACTTGAAAA
AGTGGCACCGAGTCGGTGCTTTTTTAAGCTTGGCGTAACTAGATCTTGAGACAAATGGCAGTATTCATCC
ACAATTTTAAAAGAAAAGGGGGGATTGGGGGGTACAGTGCAGGGGAAAGAATAGTAGACATAATAGCAAC
AGACATACAAACTAAAGAATTACAAAAACAAATTACAAAAATTCAAAATTTTCGGGTTTATTACAGGGAC
AGCAGAGATCCACTTTGGCGCCGGCTCGAGGGGGCCCGGGTGCAAAGATGGATAAAGTTTTAAACNGAGA
GGAATCTTTGCAGCTAATGGACCTTCTAGGTCTTGAAAGGAGTGGGAATTGGCTCCGGTGCCCGTCAGTG
GGCAGAGCGC
